>Addgene plasmid #126165 | pBbE19k-RFP | addgene full sequence | sequence record 247468 | Addgene NGS Result
GACGTCTTTACGGCTAGCTCAGTCCTAGGTACTATGCTAGCAGGTTTAATCGAATTCAAAAGATCTTTTA
AGAAGGAGATATACATATGGCGAGTAGCGAAGACGTTATCAAAGAGTTCATGCGTTTCAAAGTTCGTATG
GAAGGTTCCGTTAACGGTCACGAGTTCGAAATCGAAGGTGAAGGTGAAGGTCGTCCGTACGAAGGTACCC
AGACCGCTAAACTGAAAGTTACCAAAGGTGGTCCGCTGCCGTTCGCTTGGGACATCCTGTCCCCGCAGTT
CCAGTACGGTTCCAAAGCTTACGTTAAACACCCGGCTGACATCCCGGACTACCTGAAACTGTCCTTCCCG
GAAGGTTTCAAATGGGAACGTGTTATGAACTTCGAAGACGGTGGTGTTGTTACCGTTACCCAGGACTCCT
CCCTGCAAGACGGTGAGTTCATCTACAAAGTTAAACTGCGTGGTACCAACTTCCCGTCCGACGGTCCGGT
TATGCAGAAAAAAACCATGGGTTGGGAAGCTTCCACCGAACGTATGTACCCGGAAGACGGTGCTCTGAAA
GGTGAAATCAAAATGCGTCTGAAACTGAAAGACGGTGGTCACTACGACGCTGAAGTTAAAACCACCTACA
TGGCTAAAAAACCGGTTCAGCTGCCGGGTGCTTACAAAACCGACATCAAACTGGACATCACCTCCCACAA
CGAAGACTACACCATCGTTGAACAGTACGAACGTGCTGAAGGTCGTCACTCCACCGGTGCTTAAGGATCC
AAACTCGAGTAAGGATCTCCAGGCATCAAATAAAACGAAAGGCTCAGTCGAAAGACTGGGCCTTTCGTTT
TATCTGTTGTTTGTCGGTGAACGCTCTCTACTAGAGTCACACTGGCTCACCTTCGGGTGGGCCTTTCTGC
GTTTATACCTAGGGCGTTCGGCTGCGGCGAGCGGTATCAGCTCACTCAAAGGCGGTAATACGGTTATCCA
CAGAATCAGGGGATAACGCAGGAAAGAACATGTGAGCAAAAGGCCAGCAAAAGGCCAGGAACCGTAAAAA
GGCCGCGTTGCTGGCGTTTTTCCATAGGCTCCGCCCCCCTGACGAGCATCACAAAAATCGACGCTCAAGT
CAGAGGTGGCGAAACCCGACAGGACTATAAAGATACCAGGCGTTTCCCCCTGGAAGCTCCCTCGTGCGCT
CTCCTGTTCCGACCCTGCCGCTTACCGGATACCTGTCCGCCTTTCTCCCTTCGGGAAGCGTGGCGCTTTC
TCATAGCTCACGCTGTAGGTATCTCAGTTCGGTGTAGGTCGTTCGCTCCAAGCTGGGCTGTGTGCACGAA
CCCCCCGTTCAGCCCGACCGCTGCGCCTTATCCGGTAACTATCGTCTTGAGTCCAACCCGGTAAGACACG
ACTTATCGCCACTGGCAGCAGCCACTGGTAACAGGATTAGCAGAGCGAGGTATGTAGGCGGTGCTACAGA
GTTCTTGAAGTGGTGGCCTAACTACGGCTACACTAGAAGGACAGTATTTGGTATCTGCGCTCTGCTGAAG
CCAGTTACCTTCGGAAAAAGAGTTGGTAGCTCTTGATCCGGCAAACAAACCACCGCTGGTAGCGGTGGTT
TTTTTGTTTGCAAGCAGCAGATTACGCGCAGAAAAAAAGGATCTCAAGAAGATCCTTTGATCTTTTCTAC
GGGGTCTGACGCTCAGTGGAACGAAAACTCACGTTAAGGGATTTTGGTCATGACTAGTGCTTGGATTCTC
ACCAATAAAAAACGCCCGGCGGCAACCGAGCGTTCTGAACAAATCCAGATGGAGTTCTGAGGTCATTACT
GGATCTATCAACAGGAGTCCAAGCGAGCTCTCGAACCCCAGAGTCCCGCTCAGAAGAACTCGTCAAGAAG
GCGATAGAAGGCGATGCGCTGCGAATCGGGAGCGGCGATACCGTAAAGCACGAGGAAGCGGTCAGCCCAT
TCGCCGCCAAGCTCTTCAGCAATATCACGGGTAGCCAACGCTATGTCCTGATAGCGGTCCGCCACACCCA
GCCGGCCACAGTCGATGAATCCAGAAAAGCGGCCATTTTCCACCATGATATTCGGCAAGCAGGCATCGCC
ATGGGTCACGACGAGATCCTCGCCGTCGGGCATGCGCGCCTTGAGCCTGGCGAACAGTTCGGCTGGCGCG
AGCCCCTGATGCTCTTCGTCCAGATCATCCTGATCGACAAGACCGGCTTCCATCCGAGTACGTGCTCGCT
CGATGCGATGTTTCGCTTGGTGGTCGAATGGGCAGGTAGCCGGATCAAGCGTATGCAGCCGCCGCATTGC
ATCAGCCATGATGGATACTTTCTCGGCAGGAGCAAGGTGAGATGACAGGAGATCCTGCCCCGGCACTTCG
CCCAATAGCAGCCAGTCCCTTCCCGCTTCAGTGACAACGTCGAGCACAGCTGCGCAAGGAACGCCCGTCG
TGGCCAGCCACGATAGCCGCGCTGCCTCGTCCTGCAGTTCATTCAGGGCACCGGACAGGTCGGTCTTGAC
AAAAAGAACCGGGCGCCCCTGCGCTGACAGCCGGAACACGGCGGCATCAGAGCAGCCGATTGTCTGTTGT
GCCCAGTCATAGCCGAATAGCCTCTCCACCCAAGCGGCCGGAGAACCTGCGTGCAATCCATCTTGTTCAA
TCATGCGAAACGATCCTCATCCTGTCTCTTGATCAGATCATGATCCCCTGCGCCATCAGATCCTTGGCGG
CAAGAAAGCCATCCAGTTTACTTTGCAGGGCTTCCCAACCTTACCAGAGGGCGCCCCAGCTGGCAATTCC
Features (pLannotate 1.2.2; 8 found; start..end, strand, type, name):
     13..31      +  promoter       J23119(SpeI) promoter (fragment): bacterial promoter (Registry of Standard Biological Parts BBa J23119) modified to end with an SpeI site
     87..764     +  CDS            mRFP1: monomeric derivative of DsRed (Campbell et al., 2002)
    797..868     +  terminator     rrnB T1 terminator: transcription terminator T1 from the E. coli rrnB gene
    884..911     +  terminator     T7Te terminator: phage T7 early transcription terminator
   1069..1657    -  rep_origin     ori: high-copy-number ColE1/pMB1/pBR322/pUC origin of replication
   1745..1839    -  terminator     lambda t0 terminator: transcription terminator from phage lambda
   1873..2664    -  CDS            neo: KKA2_KLEPN - Also known as kan, nptII. Experimental evidence at protein level: Swiss-Prot protein existence level 1. Resistance to kanamycin, neomycin, paromomycin, ribostamycin, butirosin and gentamicin B. From Klebsiella pneumoniae.
   2696..9       -  CDS            tnpA (fragment) (across the origin): TN5P_ECOLX - Also known as tnp. Experimental evidence at protein level: Swiss-Prot protein existence level 1. Mediates transposition of transposon Tn5 by a 'cut and paste' mechanism. First, the monomeric transposase binds the 19 bp inverted DNA repeats flanking the transposon. Then, dimerization of the DNA- bound transposase creates a synaptic DNA complex. After nicking of the first DNA strand, excision of the transposon proceeds through a series of intermediates. The transposase then mediates the insertion of the transposon at a new site by strand transfer. The activity of the wild- type tran
