[The description below was written by a language model from this plasmid's Addgene catalogue record and pLannotate feature annotations shown in this document.]
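Description:
pBbE19k-RFP is a small bacterial expression plasmid (about 2.8 kb in the sequenced record) from the BglBrick-compatible pBb vector family, built for constitutive gene expression in Escherichia coli. It replicates from a high-copy ColE1/pMB1-type origin and is selected with kanamycin through the neo (nptII) aminoglycoside phosphotransferase gene. This gene is followed by the phage lambda t0 terminator, which limits read-through into the origin. A short fragment annotated as Tn5 transposase lies just upstream of the resistance gene and spans the sequence numbering origin. It is most likely residual Tn5-derived sequence carried along with the kanamycin cassette, not a functional transposase.

The payload is a 678 bp synthetic RFP coding sequence, identified in the feature table as mRFP1, the monomeric DsRed derivative. According to the catalogue entry it is driven by J23105, one of the Anderson collection of constitutive sigma70 promoters. The automated annotation instead labels the short promoter region as a partial match to J23119, the consensus parent of that family. This is the expected result for a family member that differs from J23119 at only a few positions. Transcription ends at a tandem rrnB T1 and T7Te terminator pair downstream of the reporter.

The red fluorescent protein reports promoter and vector performance. In BglBrick-style vectors it can also act as a placeholder to be swapped for a gene of interest using the standard's restriction sites, although those sites are not annotated here. The plasmid was deposited in connection with work on characterising and predicting the behaviour of E. coli expression vectors, and it suits applications that need inducer-free expression from a high-copy backbone.
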