Addgene plasmid #126165: pBbE19k-RFP
Purpose: Constitutive expression vector for Escherichia coli. BglBrick compatible.
Depositing lab: Nigel Scrutton. Depositing organization: University of Manchester. Publication: SelProm: A Queryable and Predictive Expression Vector Selection Tool for Escherichia coli. Jervis AJ, Carbonell P, Taylor S, Sung R, Dunstan MS, Robinson CJ, Breitling R, Takano E, Scrutton NS. ACS Synth Biol. 2019 Mar 18. doi: 10.1021/acssynbio.8b00399. PubMed 30870592.
Backbone
  Vector backbone: pBb
  Backbone size w/o insert (bp): 2181
  Vector type: Bacterial Expression, Synthetic Biology
Growth in bacteria
  Bacterial resistance: Kanamycin, 50 μg/mL
  Growth temperature: 37°C
  Growth strain: DH5alpha
  Copy number: High Copy
Gene/Insert
  Gene/Insert name: RFP
  Species: Synthetic
  Insert size (bp): 678
  Promoter: J23105
  Cloning method: Unknown
  Sequencing primers: 5′ CTGCGCCATCAGATCCTTGG
Terms and licenses: Academic/Nonprofit Terms; Industry Terms: Not Available to Industry
Depositor comments: Cloning method was In-Fusion.
How to cite: pBbE19k-RFP was a gift from Nigel Scrutton (Addgene plasmid # 126165 ; http://n2t.net/addgene:126165 ; RRID:Addgene_126165)
